LOCUS       Exported 7084 bp ds-DNA circular SYN 12-MAY-2021
DEFINITION  synthetic circular DNA
ACCESSION   .
VERSION     .
KEYWORDS    pLKO.1 Sox2 HM a
SOURCE      synthetic DNA construct
  ORGANISM  synthetic DNA construct
REFERENCE   1 (bases 1 to 7084)
  AUTHORS   Bass AJ, Watanabe H, Mermel CH, Yu S, Perner S, Verhaak RG, Kim SY,
            Wardwell L, Tamayo P, Gat-Viks I, Ramos AH, Woo MS, Weir BA, Getz G,
            Beroukhim R, O'Kelly M, Dutt A, Rozenblatt-Rosen O, Dziunycz P,
            Komisarof J, Chirieac LR, Lafargue CJ, Scheble V, Wilbertz T, Ma C,
            Rao S, Nakagawa H, Stairs DB, Lin L, Giordano TJ, Wagner P, Minna
            JD, Gazdar AF, Zhu CQ, Brose MS, Cecconello I, Jr UR, Marie SK, Dahl
            O, Shivdasani RA, Tsao MS, Rubin MA, Wong KK, Regev A, Hahn WC, Beer
            DG, Rustgi AK, Meyerson M
  TITLE     SOX2 is an amplified lineage-survival oncogene in lung and
            esophageal squamous cell carcinomas.
  JOURNAL   Nat Genet. 2009 Nov . 41(11):1238-42.
  PUBMED    19801978
REFERENCE   2 (bases 1 to 7084)
  AUTHORS   .
  TITLE     Direct Submission
  JOURNAL   Exported May 12, 2021 from SnapGene Server 1.1.58
            http://www.snapgene.com
FEATURES             Location/Qualifiers
     source          1..7084
                     /organism="synthetic DNA construct"
                     /mol_type="other DNA"
     primer_bind     128..147
                     /label=pBR322ori-F
                     /note="pBR322 origin, forward primer"
     primer_bind     381..398
                     /label=L4440
                     /note="L4440 vector, forward primer"
     protein_bind    515..536
                     /label=CAP binding site
                     /bound_moiety="E. coli catabolite activator protein"
                     /note="CAP binding activates transcription in the presence
                     of cAMP."
     promoter        551..581
                     /label=lac promoter
                     /note="promoter for the E. coli lac operon"
     protein_bind    589..605
                     /label=lac operator
                     /bound_moiety="lac repressor encoded by lacI"
                     /note="The lac repressor binds to the lac operator to
                     inhibit transcription in E. coli. This inhibition can be
                     relieved by adding lactose or
                     isopropyl-beta-D-thiogalactopyranoside (IPTG)."
     primer_bind     594..616
                     /label=M13/pUC Reverse
                     /note="In lacZ gene"
     primer_bind     613..629
                     /label=M13 rev
                     /note="common sequencing primer, one of multiple similar
                     variants"
     primer_bind     613..629
                     /label=M13 Reverse
                     /note="In lacZ gene. Also called M13-rev"
     primer_bind     648..668
                     /label=T3
                     /note="T3 promoter, forward primer"
     promoter        650..668
                     /label=T3 promoter
                     /note="promoter for bacteriophage T3 RNA polymerase"
     promoter        696..922
                     /label=RSV promoter
                     /note="Rous sarcoma virus enhancer/promoter"
     LTR             923..1103
                     /label=5' LTR (truncated)
                     /note="truncated 5' long terminal repeat (LTR) from HIV-1"
     misc_feature    1150..1275
                     /label=HIV-1 Psi
                     /note="packaging signal of human immunodeficiency virus
                     type 1"
     misc_feature    1768..2001
                     /label=RRE
                     /note="The Rev response element (RRE) of HIV-1 allows for
                     Rev-dependent mRNA export from the nucleus to the
                     cytoplasm."
     CDS             2186..2230
                     /codon_start=1
                     /product="antigenic peptide corresponding to amino acids
                     655 to 669 of the HIV envelope protein gp41 (Lutje Hulsik
                     et al., 2013)"
                     /label=gp41 peptide
                     /note="recognized by the 2H10 single-chain llama nanobody"
                     /translation="KNEQELLELDKWASL"
     promoter        2528..2768
                     /label=U6 promoter
                     /note="RNA polymerase III promoter for human U6 snRNA"
     primer_bind     2528..2548
                     /label=hU6-F
                     /note="Human U6 promoter, forward primer"
     primer_bind     2699..2718
                     /label=LKO.1 5'
                     /note="Human U6 promoter, forward primer"
     misc_feature    2873..2990
                     /label=cPPT/CTS
                     /note="central polypurine tract and central termination
                     sequence of HIV-1"
     promoter        3039..3549
                     /label=hPGK promoter
                     /note="human phosphoglycerate kinase 1 promoter"
     primer_bind     3468..3486
                     /label=hPGK-F
                     /note="Human PGK promoter, forward primer"
     CDS             3571..4170
                     /codon_start=1
                     /gene="pac from Streptomyces alboniger"
                     /product="puromycin N-acetyltransferase"
                     /label=PuroR
                     /note="confers resistance to puromycin"
                     /translation="MTEYKPTVRLATRDDVPRAVRTLAAAFADYPATRHTVDPDRHIER
                     VTELQELFLTRVGLDIGKVWVADDGAAVAVWTTPESVEAGAVFAEIGPRMAELSGSRLA
                     AQQQMEGLLAPHRPKEPAWFLATVGVSPDHQGKGLGSAVVLPGVEAAERAGVPAFLETS
                     APRNLPFYERLGFTVTADVEVPEGPRTWCMTRKPGA"
     primer_bind     complement(3571..3590)
                     /label=Puro-R
                     /note="Puromycin resistance gene, reverse primer. Also
                     called puro-variant-R"
     primer_bind     4067..4087
                     /label=Puro-F
                     /note="Puromycin resistance gene, forward primer"
     LTR             4298..4531
                     /label=3' LTR (Delta-U3)
                     /note="self-inactivating 3' long terminal repeat (LTR) from
                     HIV-1"
     polyA_signal    4603..4724
                     /label=SV40 poly(A) signal
                     /note="SV40 polyadenylation signal"
     primer_bind     complement(4640..4659)
                     /label=SV40pA-R
                     /note="SV40 polyA, reverse primer"
     primer_bind     4694..4713
                     /label=EBV-rev
                     /note="SV40 polyA terminator, reverse primer"
     rep_origin      4764..4899
                     /label=SV40 ori
                     /note="SV40 origin of replication"
     primer_bind     4826..4845
                     /label=SV40pro-F
                     /note="SV40 promoter/origin, forward primer"
     primer_bind     complement(4919..4938)
                     /label=T7
                     /note="T7 promoter, forward primer"
     promoter        complement(4920..4938)
                     /label=T7 promoter
                     /note="promoter for bacteriophage T7 RNA polymerase"
     primer_bind     complement(4948..4965)
                     /label=M13 Forward
                     /note="In lacZ gene. Also called M13-F20 or M13 (-21)
                     Forward"
     primer_bind     complement(4948..4964)
                     /label=M13 fwd
                     /note="common sequencing primer, one of multiple similar
                     variants"
     primer_bind     complement(4957..4979)
                     /label=M13/pUC Forward
                     /note="In lacZ gene"
     rep_origin      5106..5561
                     /direction=RIGHT
                     /label=f1 ori
                     /note="f1 bacteriophage origin of replication; arrow
                     indicates direction of (+) strand synthesis"
     primer_bind     complement(5193..5212)
                     /label=F1ori-R
                     /note="F1 origin, reverse primer"
     primer_bind     5403..5424
                     /label=F1ori-F
                     /note="F1 origin, forward primer"
     promoter        5587..5691
                     /gene="bla"
                     /label=AmpR promoter
     CDS             5692..6552
                     /codon_start=1
                     /gene="bla"
                     /product="beta-lactamase"
                     /label=AmpR
                     /note="confers resistance to ampicillin, carbenicillin, and
                     related antibiotics"
                     /translation="MSIQHFRVALIPFFAAFCLPVFAHPETLVKVKDAEDQLGARVGYI
                     ELDLNSGKILESFRPEERFPMMSTFKVLLCGAVLSRIDAGQEQLGRRIHYSQNDLVEYS
                     PVTEKHLTDGMTVRELCSAAITMSDNTAANLLLTTIGGPKELTAFLHNMGDHVTRLDRW
                     EPELNEAIPNDERDTTMPVAMATTLRKLLTGELLTLASRQQLIDWMEADKVAGPLLRSA
                     LPAGWFIADKSGAGERGSRGIIAALGPDGKPSRIVVIYTTGSQATMDERNRQIAEIGAS
                     LIKHW"
     primer_bind     complement(5910..5929)
                     /label=Amp-R
                     /note="Ampicillin resistance gene, reverse primer"
     rep_origin      6723..227
                     /direction=RIGHT
                     /label=ori
                     /note="high-copy-number ColE1/pMB1/pBR322/pUC origin of
                     replication"
ORIGIN
        1 acaccgaact gagataccta cagcgtgagc tatgagaaag cgccacgctt cccgaaggga
       61 gaaaggcgga caggtatccg gtaagcggca gggtcggaac aggagagcgc acgagggagc
      121 ttccaggggg aaacgcctgg tatctttata gtcctgtcgg gtttcgccac ctctgacttg
      181 agcgtcgatt tttgtgatgc tcgtcagggg ggcggagcct atggaaaaac gccagcaacg
      241 cggccttttt acggttcctg gccttttgct ggccttttgc tcacatgttc tttcctgcgt
      301 tatcccctga ttctgtggat aaccgtatta ccgcctttga gtgagctgat accgctcgcc
      361 gcagccgaac gaccgagcgc agcgagtcag tgagcgagga agcggaagag cgcccaatac
      421 gcaaaccgcc tctccccgcg cgttggccga ttcattaatg cagctggcac gacaggtttc
      481 ccgactggaa agcgggcagt gagcgcaacg caattaatgt gagttagctc actcattagg
      541 caccccaggc tttacacttt atgcttccgg ctcgtatgtt gtgtggaatt gtgagcggat
      601 aacaatttca cacaggaaac agctatgacc atgattacgc caagcgcgca attaaccctc
      661 actaaaggga acaaaagctg gagctgcaag cttaatgtag tcttatgcaa tactcttgta
      721 gtcttgcaac atggtaacga tgagttagca acatgcctta caaggagaga aaaagcaccg
      781 tgcatgccga ttggtggaag taaggtggta cgatcgtgcc ttattaggaa ggcaacagac
      841 gggtctgaca tggattggac gaaccactga attgccgcat tgcagagata ttgtatttaa
      901 gtgcctagct cgatacataa acgggtctct ctggttagac cagatctgag cctgggagct
      961 ctctggctaa ctagggaacc cactgcttaa gcctcaataa agcttgcctt gagtgcttca
     1021 agtagtgtgt gcccgtctgt tgtgtgactc tggtaactag agatccctca gaccctttta
     1081 gtcagtgtgg aaaatctcta gcagtggcgc ccgaacaggg acttgaaagc gaaagggaaa
     1141 ccagaggagc tctctcgacg caggactcgg cttgctgaag cgcgcacggc aagaggcgag
     1201 gggcggcgac tggtgagtac gccaaaaatt ttgactagcg gaggctagaa ggagagagat
     1261 gggtgcgaga gcgtcagtat taagcggggg agaattagat cgcgatggga aaaaattcgg
     1321 ttaaggccag ggggaaagaa aaaatataaa ttaaaacata tagtatgggc aagcagggag
     1381 ctagaacgat tcgcagttaa tcctggcctg ttagaaacat cagaaggctg tagacaaata
     1441 ctgggacagc tacaaccatc ccttcagaca ggatcagaag aacttagatc attatataat
     1501 acagtagcaa ccctctattg tgtgcatcaa aggatagaga taaaagacac caaggaagct
     1561 ttagacaaga tagaggaaga gcaaaacaaa agtaagacca ccgcacagca agcggccgct
     1621 gatcttcaga cctggaggag gagatatgag ggacaattgg agaagtgaat tatataaata
     1681 taaagtagta aaaattgaac cattaggagt agcacccacc aaggcaaaga gaagagtggt
     1741 gcagagagaa aaaagagcag tgggaatagg agctttgttc cttgggttct tgggagcagc
     1801 aggaagcact atgggcgcag cgtcaatgac gctgacggta caggccagac aattattgtc
     1861 tggtatagtg cagcagcaga acaatttgct gagggctatt gaggcgcaac agcatctgtt
     1921 gcaactcaca gtctggggca tcaagcagct ccaggcaaga atcctggctg tggaaagata
     1981 cctaaaggat caacagctcc tggggatttg gggttgctct ggaaaactca tttgcaccac
     2041 tgctgtgcct tggaatgcta gttggagtaa taaatctctg gaacagattt ggaatcacac
     2101 gacctggatg gagtgggaca gagaaattaa caattacaca agcttaatac actccttaat
     2161 tgaagaatcg caaaaccagc aagaaaagaa tgaacaagaa ttattggaat tagataaatg
     2221 ggcaagtttg tggaattggt ttaacataac aaattggctg tggtatataa aattattcat
     2281 aatgatagta ggaggcttgg taggtttaag aatagttttt gctgtacttt ctatagtgaa
     2341 tagagttagg cagggatatt caccattatc gtttcagacc cacctcccaa ccccgagggg
     2401 acccgacagg cccgaaggaa tagaagaaga aggtggagag agagacagag acagatccat
     2461 tcgattagtg aacggatctc gacggtatcg atcacgagac tagcctcgag cggccgcccc
     2521 cttcaccgag ggcctatttc ccatgattcc ttcatatttg catatacgat acaaggctgt
     2581 tagagagata attggaatta atttgactgt aaacacaaag atattagtac aaaatacgtg
     2641 acgtagaaag taataatttc ttgggtagtt tgcagtttta aaattatgtt ttaaaatgga
     2701 ctatcatatg cttaccgtaa cttgaaagta tttcgatttc ttggctttat atatcttgtg
     2761 gaaaggacga aacaccggcg agataaacat ggcaatcaac tcgagttgat tgccatgttt
     2821 atctcgtttt tgaattctcg acctcgagac aaatggcagt attcatccac aattttaaaa
     2881 gaaaaggggg gattgggggg tacagtgcag gggaaagaat agtagacata atagcaacag
     2941 acatacaaac taaagaatta caaaaacaaa ttacaaaaat tcaaaatttt cgggtttatt
     3001 acagggacag cagagatcca ctttggccgc ggctcgaggg ggttggggtt gcgccttttc
     3061 caaggcagcc ctgggtttgc gcagggacgc ggctgctctg ggcgtggttc cgggaaacgc
     3121 agcggcgccg accctgggtc tcgcacattc ttcacgtccg ttcgcagcgt cacccggatc
     3181 ttcgccgcta cccttgtggg ccccccggcg acgcttcctg ctccgcccct aagtcgggaa
     3241 ggttccttgc ggttcgcggc gtgccggacg tgacaaacgg aagccgcacg tctcactagt
     3301 accctcgcag acggacagcg ccagggagca atggcagcgc gccgaccgcg atgggctgtg
     3361 gccaatagcg gctgctcagc agggcgcgcc gagagcagcg gccgggaagg ggcggtgcgg
     3421 gaggcggggt gtggggcggt agtgtgggcc ctgttcctgc ccgcgcggtg ttccgcattc
     3481 tgcaagcctc cggagcgcac gtcggcagtc ggctccctcg ttgaccgaat caccgacctc
     3541 tctccccagg gggatccacc ggagcttacc atgaccgagt acaagcccac ggtgcgcctc
     3601 gccacccgcg acgacgtccc cagggccgta cgcaccctcg ccgccgcgtt cgccgactac
     3661 cccgccacgc gccacaccgt cgatccggac cgccacatcg agcgggtcac cgagctgcaa
     3721 gaactcttcc tcacgcgcgt cgggctcgac atcggcaagg tgtgggtcgc ggacgacggc
     3781 gccgcggtgg cggtctggac cacgccggag agcgtcgaag cgggggcggt gttcgccgag
     3841 atcggcccgc gcatggccga gttgagcggt tcccggctgg ccgcgcagca acagatggaa
     3901 ggcctcctgg cgccgcaccg gcccaaggag cccgcgtggt tcctggccac cgtcggcgtc
     3961 tcgcccgacc accagggcaa gggtctgggc agcgccgtcg tgctccccgg agtggaggcg
     4021 gccgagcgcg ccggggtgcc cgccttcctg gagacctccg cgccccgcaa cctccccttc
     4081 tacgagcggc tcggcttcac cgtcaccgcc gacgtcgagg tgcccgaagg accgcgcacc
     4141 tggtgcatga cccgcaagcc cggtgcctga cgcccgcccc acgacccgca gcgcccgacc
     4201 gaaaggagcg cacgacccca tgcatcggta cctttaagac caatgactta caaggcagct
     4261 gtagatctta gccacttttt aaaagaaaag gggggactgg aagggctaat tcactcccaa
     4321 cgaagacaag atctgctttt tgcttgtact gggtctctct ggttagacca gatctgagcc
     4381 tgggagctct ctggctaact agggaaccca ctgcttaagc ctcaataaag cttgccttga
     4441 gtgcttcaag tagtgtgtgc ccgtctgttg tgtgactctg gtaactagag atccctcaga
     4501 cccttttagt cagtgtggaa aatctctagc agtagtagtt catgtcatct tattattcag
     4561 tatttataac ttgcaaagaa atgaatatca gagagtgaga ggaacttgtt tattgcagct
     4621 tataatggtt acaaataaag caatagcatc acaaatttca caaataaagc atttttttca
     4681 ctgcattcta gttgtggttt gtccaaactc atcaatgtat cttatcatgt ctggctctag
     4741 ctatcccgcc cctaactccg cccatcccgc ccctaactcc gcccagttcc gcccattctc
     4801 cgccccatgg ctgactaatt ttttttattt atgcagaggc cgaggccgcc tcggcctctg
     4861 agctattcca gaagtagtga ggaggctttt ttggaggcct agggacgtac ccaattcgcc
     4921 ctatagtgag tcgtattacg cgcgctcact ggccgtcgtt ttacaacgtc gtgactggga
     4981 aaaccctggc gttacccaac ttaatcgcct tgcagcacat ccccctttcg ccagctggcg
     5041 taatagcgaa gaggcccgca ccgatcgccc ttcccaacag ttgcgcagcc tgaatggcga
     5101 atgggnnnnn nnnnnnnnnn nnnnnnnnnn nnnnnnnnnn nnnnnnnnnn nnnnnnnnnn
     5161 nnnnnnnnnn nnnnnnnnnn nnnnnnnnnn nnnnnnnnnn nnnnnnnnnn nnnnnnnnnn
     5221 nnnnnnnnnc nnnnnnnnnn nnnnnnnnnn nnnnnnnnnn nnnnnnnnnn nnnnnnnnnn
     5281 nnnnnnnnnn nnnnnnnnnn nnnnnnnnnn nnnnnnnnnn nannnnnnnn nnnnnnnnnn
     5341 nnnnnnnnnn nnnnnnnnnn nnnnnnnnnn ncctttgacg ttggagtcca cgttctttaa
     5401 tagtggactc ttgttccaaa ctggaacaac actcaaccct atctcggtct attcttttga
     5461 tttataaggg attttgccga tttcggccta ttggttaaaa aatgagctga tttaacaaaa
     5521 atttaacgcg aattttaaca aaatattaac gcttacaatt taggtggcac ttttcgggga
     5581 aatgtgcgcg gaacccctat ttgtttattt ttctaaatac attcaaatat gtatccgctc
     5641 atgagacaat aaccctgata aatgcttcaa taatattgaa aaaggaagag tatgagtatt
     5701 caacatttcc gtgtcgccct tattcccttt tttgcggcat tttgccttcc tgtttttgct
     5761 cacccagaaa cgctggtgaa agtaaaagat gctgaagatc agttgggtgc acgagtgggt
     5821 tacatcgaac tggatctcaa cagcggtaag atccttgaga gttttcgccc cgaagaacgt
     5881 tttccaatga tgagcacttt taaagttctg ctatgtggcg cggtattatc ccgtattgac
     5941 gccgggcaag agcaactcgg tcgccgcata cactattctc agaatgactt ggttgagtac
     6001 tcaccagtca cagaaaagca tcttacggat ggcatgacag taagagaatt atgcagtgct
     6061 gccataacca tgagtgataa cactgcggcc aacttacttc tgacaacgat cggaggaccg
     6121 aaggagctaa ccgctttttt gcacaacatg ggggatcatg taactcgcct tgatcgttgg
     6181 gaaccggagc tgaatgaagc cataccaaac gacgagcgtg acaccacgat gcctgtagca
     6241 atggcaacaa cgttgcgcaa actattaact ggcgaactac ttactctagc ttcccggcaa
     6301 caattaatag actggatgga ggcggataaa gttgcaggac cacttctgcg ctcggccctt
     6361 ccggctggct ggtttattgc tgataaatct ggagccggtg agcgtgggtc tcgcggtatc
     6421 attgcagcac tggggccaga tggtaagccc tcccgtatcg tagttatcta cacgacgggg
     6481 agtcaggcaa ctatggatga acgaaataga cagatcgctg agataggtgc ctcactgatt
     6541 aagcattggt aactgtcaga ccaagtttac tcatatatac tttagattga tttaaaactt
     6601 catttttaat ttaaaaggat ctaggtgaag atcctttttg ataatctcat gaccaaaatc
     6661 ccttaacgtg agttttcgtt ccactgagcg tcagaccccg tagaaaagat caaaggatct
     6721 tcttgagatc ctttttttct gcgcgtaatc tgctgcttgc aaacaaaaaa accaccgcta
     6781 ccagcggtgg tttgtttgcc ggatcaagag ctaccaactc tttttccgaa ggtaactggc
     6841 ttcagcagag cgcagatacc aaatactgtt cttctagtgt agccgtagtt aggccaccac
     6901 ttcaagaact ctgtagcacc gcctacatac ctcgctctgc taatcctgtt accagtggct
     6961 gctgccagtg gcgataagtc gtgtcttacc gggttggact caagacgata gttaccggat
     7021 aaggcgcagc ggtcgggctg aacggggggt tcgtgcacac agcccagctt ggagcgaacg
     7081 acct
//
