[The description below was written by a language model from this plasmid's Addgene catalogue record and the feature table of its GenBank file.]
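Description:
pLKO.1 Sox2 HM a is a 7,084 bp lentiviral RNAi plasmid built on the pLKO backbone and designed to knock down human SOX2 in mammalian cells. In bacteria it is maintained through a high-copy ColE1/pUC-type origin and selected with ampicillin via the beta-lactamase gene. An f1 origin and an SV40 origin are also present in the backbone, along with vestigial lac, T3 and T7 promoter elements flanking the viral cassette.

The transfer cassette follows a third-generation, self-inactivating layout. An RSV promoter replaces the U3 region of a truncated HIV-1 5' LTR to drive production of the genomic RNA in packaging cells. This is followed by the Psi packaging signal, the Rev response element for Rev-dependent nuclear export, and a cPPT/CTS element, which aids nuclear import of the viral genome. The 3' LTR carries the U3 deletion, which inactivates LTR promoter activity after integration, and an SV40 polyadenylation signal lies downstream. Within the provirus, the human U6 RNA polymerase III promoter drives the short hairpin RNA. The hairpin itself is not annotated in the feature table, but the catalogue record identifies it as a SOX2-targeting shRNA (the "a" hairpin), inserted by restriction cloning. A separate human PGK promoter expresses puromycin N-acetyltransferase, so transduced or stably integrated cells can be selected with puromycin.

The plasmid carries no viral structural or enzymatic genes, so these must be supplied in trans from packaging and envelope plasmids to make virus. It was deposited with a study that identified SOX2 as an amplified lineage-survival oncogene in lung and esophageal squamous cell carcinomas, consistent with use in SOX2 loss-of-function experiments in cancer cell lines.
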