Addgene plasmid #26353: pLKO.1 Sox2 HM a
Depositing lab: Matthew Meyerson. Depositing organization: Dana-Farber Cancer Institute. Publication: SOX2 is an amplified lineage-survival oncogene in lung and esophageal squamous cell carcinomas. Bass AJ, Watanabe H, Mermel CH, Yu S, Perner S, Verhaak RG, Kim SY, Wardwell L, Tamayo P, Gat-Viks I, Ramos AH, Woo MS, Weir BA, Getz G, Beroukhim R, O'Kelly M, Dutt A, Rozenblatt-Rosen O, Dziunycz P, Komisarof J, Chirieac LR, Lafargue CJ, Scheble V, Wilbertz T, Ma C, Rao S, Nakagawa H, Stairs DB, Lin L, Giordano TJ, Wagner P, Minna JD, Gazdar AF, Zhu CQ, Brose MS, Cecconello I, Jr UR, Marie SK, Dahl O, Shivdasani RA, Tsao MS, Rubin MA, Wong KK, Regev A, Hahn WC, Beer DG, Rustgi AK, Meyerson M. Nat Genet. 2009 Nov . 41(11):1238-42. 10.1038/ng.465 PubMed 19801978.
Backbone
  Vector backbone: pLKO
  Vector type: Mammalian Expression, Lentiviral, RNAi
  Selectable markers: Puromycin
Growth in bacteria
  Bacterial resistance: Ampicillin, 100 μg/mL
  Growth temperature: 37°C
  Growth strain: DH5alpha
  Copy number: Unknown
Gene/Insert
  Gene/Insert name: Sox2 shRNA
  Species: H. sapiens (human)
  Cloning method: Restriction Enzyme
  Sequencing primers: 5′ LKO1-5
Terms and licenses: Academic/Nonprofit Terms; Industry Terms: Not Available to Industry
Depositor comments: SOX2a shRNA sequence - CGAGATAAACATGGCAATCAA
How to cite: pLKO.1 Sox2 HM a was a gift from Matthew Meyerson (Addgene plasmid # 26353 ; http://n2t.net/addgene:26353 ; RRID:Addgene_26353)
