>Addgene plasmid #26353 | pLKO.1 Sox2 HM a | addgene partial sequence | sequence record 32513 | 26353 with LKO.1-5'
ATATATCTTGTGGAAAGGACGAAACACCGGCGAGATAAACATGGCAATCAACTCGAGTTGATTGCCATGT
TTATCTCGTTTTTGAATTCTCGACCTCGAGACAAATGGCAGTATTCATCCACAATTTTAAAAGAAAAGGG
GGGATTGGGGGGTACAGTGCAGGGGAAAGAATAGTAGACATAATAGCAACAGACATACAAACTAAAGAAT
TACAAAAACAAATTACAAAAATTCAAAATTTTCGGGTTTATTACAGGGACAGCAGAGATCCACTTTGGCC
GCGGCTCGAGGGGGTTGGGGTTGCGCCTTTTCCAAGGCAGCCCTGGGTTTGCGCAGGGACGCGGCTGCTC
TGGGCGTGGTTCCGGGAAACGCAGCGGCGCCGACCCTGGGTCTCGCACATTCTTCACGTCCGTTCGCAGC
GTCACCCGGATCTTCGCCGCTACCCTTGTGGGCCCCCCGGCGACGCTTCCTGCTCCGCCCCTAAGTCGGG
AAGGTTCCTTGCGGTTCGCGGCGTGCCGGACGTGACAAACGGAAGCCGCACGTCTCACTAGTACCCTCGC
AGACGGACAGCGCCAGGGAGCAATGGCAGCGCGCCGACCGCGATGGGCTGTGGCCAATAGCGGCTGCTCA
GCAGGGCGCGCCGAGAGCAGCGGCCGGGAAGGGGCGGTGCGGGAGGCGGGGTGTGGGGCGGTAGTGTGGG
CCCTGTTCCTGCCCGCGCGGTGTTCCGCATTCTGCAAGCCTCCGGAGCGCACGTCGGCAGTCGGCTCCCT
CGTTGACCGAATCACCGACCTCTCTCCCCAGGGGGATCCACCGGAGCTTACCATGACCGAGTACAAGCCC
ACGGTGCGCCTCGC
